>Addgene plasmid #198179 | pCI-neo-μ3A-(HA)3 | addgene full sequence | sequence record 387519 | Addgene NGS Result
TCAATATTGGCCATTAGCCATATTATTCATTGGTTATATAGCATAAATCAATATTGGCTATTGGCCATTG
CATACGTTGTATCTATATCATAATATGTACATTTATATTGGCTCATGTCCAATATGACCGCCATGTTGGC
ATTGATTATTGACTAGTTATTAATAGTAATCAATTACGGGGTCATTAGTTCATAGCCCATATATGGAGTT
CCGCGTTACATAACTTACGGTAAATGGCCCGCCTGGCTGACCGCCCAACGACCCCCGCCCATTGACGTCA
ATAATGACGTATGTTCCCATAGTAACGCCAATAGGGACTTTCCATTGACGTCAATGGGTGGAGTATTTAC
GGTAAACTGCCCACTTGGCAGTACATCAAGTGTATCATATGCCAAGTCCGCCCCCTATTGACGTCAATGA
CGGTAAATGGCCCGCCTGGCATTATGCCCAGTACATGACCTTACGGGACTTTCCTACTTGGCAGTACATC
TACGTATTAGTCATCGCTATTACCATGGTGATGCGGTTTTGGCAGTACACCAATGGGCGTGGATAGCGGT
TTGACTCACGGGGATTTCCAAGTCTCCACCCCATTGACGTCAATGGGAGTTTGTTTTGGCACCAAAATCA
ACGGGACTTTCCAAAATGTCGTAACAACTGCGATCGCCCGCCCCGTTGACGCAAATGGGCGGTAGGCGTG
TACGGTGGGAGGTCTATATAAGCAGAGCTCGTTTAGTGAACCGTCAGATCACTAGAAGCTTTATTGCGGT
AGTTTATCACAGTTAAATTGCTAACGCAGTCAGTGCTTCTGACACAACAGTCTCGAACTTAAGCTGCAGT
GACTCTCTTAAGGTAGCCTTGCAGAAGTTGGTCGTGAGGCACTGGGCAGGTAAGTATCAAGGTTACAAGA
CAGGTTTAAGGAGACCAATAGAAACTGGGCTTGTCGAGACAGAGAAGACTCTTGCGTTTCTGATAGGCAC
CTATTGGTCTTACTGACATCCACTTTGCCTTTCTCTCCACAGGTGTCCACTCCCAGTTCAATTACAGCTC
TTAAGGCTAGAGTACTTAATACGACTCACTATAGGCTAGCCTCGAGAATTCGCCACCATGATCCACAGTC
TATTTCTCATCAACTGTTCTGGCGACATATTTCTAGAAAAACACTGGAAGAGCGTTGTAAGCCAATCTGT
GTGTGACTATTTCTTTGAAGCTCAGGAGAAAGCTGCTGATGTTGAAAATGTACCACCTGTCATTTCAACA
CCTCACCACTACCTCATTAGTATCTACCGGGATAAGCTCTTCTTTGTGTCTGTGATACAGACTGAAGTGC
CACCTCTCTTTGTAATTGAGTTTCTGCATCGAGTTGCTGACACTTTTCAGGACTACTTTGGTGAGTGTTC
AGAGGCTGCAATTAAGGATAATGTGGTCATAGTGTATGAGCTCTTGGAAGAAATGTTAGACAATGGATTC
CCACTGGCTACCGAATCTAACATTCTGAAAGAACTGATTAAACCACCAACAATTCTACGTTCTGTCGTCA
ATTCTATTACAGGCAGTAGTAATGTTGGGGACACGCTCCCCACTGGGCAGCTGTCCAACATCCCATGGCG
TCGAGCAGGTGTAAAGTACACCAACAATGAAGCCTACTTTGATGTAGTCGAAGAGATAGATGCGATTATA
GATAAATCAGGATCTACAGTCTTTGCAGAAATTCAAGGTGTCATTGATGCTTGCATTAAGCTGTCTGGAA
TGCCTGATCTCTCTCTCTCTTTCATGAACCCAAGGCTTCTAGATGATGTCAGCTTCCACCCATGCATCCG
GTTCAAACGCTGGGAATCTGAGAGAGTTTTGTCATTCATTCCTCCCGATGGAAATTTCCGACTCATATCA
TACCGCGTCAGCTCACAAAATCTAGTGGCAATCCCAGTGTATGTGAAACATAATATCAGCTTTAAGGAAA
ACAGCTCTTGTGGTAGATTTGATATAACAATTGGACCAAAACAGAATATGGGAAAAACGATTGAAGGAAT
CACAGTGACTGTTCACATGCCAAAAGTTGTGCTGAATATGAACCTGACACCAACACAAGGCAGCTATACA
TTCGATCCAGTCACCAAGGTACTAGCATGGGATGTGGGGAAAATTACTCCACAAAAGCTCCCAAGTCTTA
AAGGACTGGTAAATTTACAGTCAGGAGCACCCAAGCCAGAAGAGAACCCAAACCTCAACATACAGTTCAA
GATCCAGCAGCTTGCTATTTCAGGCTTAAAAGTGAACCGCTTGGACATGTATGGTGAGAAGTATAAGCCA
TTTAAAGGAGTCAAGTATATCACAAAGGCCGGAAAGTTCCAAGTGAGGACAGGATCTGGTTCGGGAGGCT
CTGGATCAGGTTACCCATACGATGTTCCAGATTACGCTCTCGACTATCCCTATGACGTCCCGGACTATGC
CGGCTACCCTTACGACGTTCCAGATTACGCTTGAGCGGCCGCTTCCCTTTAGTGAGGGTTAATGCTTCGA
GCAGACATGATAAGATACATTGATGAGTTTGGACAAACCACAACTAGAATGCAGTGAAAAAAATGCTTTA
TTTGTGAAATTTGTGATGCTATTGCTTTATTTGTAACCATTATAAGCTGCAATAAACAAGTTAACAACAA
CAATTGCATTCATTTTATGTTTCAGGTTCAGGGGGAGATGTGGGAGGTTTTTTAAAGCAAGTAAAACCTC
TACAAATGTGGTAAAATCCGATAAGGATCGATCCGGGCTGGCGTAATAGCGAAGAGGCCCGCACCGATCG
CCCTTCCCAACAGTTGCGCAGCCTGAATGGCGAATGG
[124 nt withheld, positions 2838-2961]
C
[91 nt withheld, positions 2963-3053]
A
[49 nt withheld, positions 3055-3103]
CCTTTGACGTTGGAGTCCACGTTCTTT
[37 nt withheld, positions 3131-3167]
ACCCTATCTCGGTCTATTCTTTTGATTTATAAGGGATTTTGCCGATTTCGGCCTATTGGTTAAAAAATGA
GCTGATTTAACAAAAATTTAACGCGAATTTTAACAAAATATTAACGCTTACAATTTCCTGATGCGGTATT
TTCTCCTTACGCATCTGTGCGGTATTTCACACCGCATACGCGGATCTGCGCAGCACCATGGCCTGAAATA
ACCTCTGAAAGAGGAACTTGGTTAGGTACCTTCTGAGGCGGAAAGAACCAGCTGTGGAATGTGTGTCAGT
TAGGGTGTGGAAAGTCCCCAGGCTCCCCAGCAGGCAGAAGTATGCAAAGCATGCATCTCAATTAGTCAGC
AACCAGGTGTGGAAAGTCCCCAGGCTCCCCAGCAGGCAGAAGTATGCAAAGCATGCATCTCAATTAGTCA
GCAACCATAGTCCCGCCCCTAACTCCGCCCATCCCGCCCCTAACTCCGCCCAGTTCCGCCCATTCTCCGC
CCCATGGCTGACTAATTTTTTTTATTTATGCAGAGGCCGAGGCCGCCTCGGCCTCTGAGCTATTCCAGAA
GTAGTGAGGAGGCTTTTTTGGAGGCCTAGGCTTTTGCAAAAAGCTTGATTCTTCTGACACAACAGTCTCG
AACTTAAGGCTAGAGCCACCATGATTGAACAAGATGGATTGCACGCAGGTTCTCCGGCCGCTTGGGTGGA
GAGGCTATTCGGCTATGACTGGGCACAACAGACAATCGGCTGCTCTGATGCCGCCGTGTTCCGGCTGTCA
GCGCAGGGGCGCCCGGTTCTTTTTGTCAAGACCGACCTGTCCGGTGCCCTGAATGAACTGCAGGACGAGG
CAGCGCGGCTATCGTGGCTGGCCACGACGGGCGTTCCTTGCGCAGCTGTGCTCGACGTTGTCACTGAAGC
GGGAAGGGACTGGCTGCTATTGGGCGAAGTGCCGGGGCAGGATCTCCTGTCATCTCACCTTGCTCCTGCC
GAGAAAGTATCCATCATGGCTGATGCAATGCGGCGGCTGCATACGCTTGATCCGGCTACCTGCCCATTCG
ACCACCAAGCGAAACATCGCATCGAGCGAGCACGTACTCGGATGGAAGCCGGTCTTGTCGATCAGGATGA
TCTGGACGAAGAGCATCAGGGGCTCGCGCCAGCCGAACTGTTCGCCAGGCTCAAGGCGCGCATGCCCGAC
GGCGAGGATCTCGTCGTGACCCATGGCGATGCCTGCTTGCCGAATATCATGGTGGAAAATGGCCGCTTTT
CTGGATTCATCGACTGTGGCCGGCTGGGTGTGGCGGACCGCTATCAGGACATAGCGTTGGCTACCCGTGA
TATTGCTGAAGAGCTTGGCGGCGAATGGGCTGACCGCTTCCTCGTGCTTTACGGTATCGCCGCTCCCGAT
TCGCAGCGCATCGCCTTCTATCGCCTTCTTGACGAGTTCTTCTGAGCGGGACTCTGGGGTTCGAAATGAC
CGACCAAGCGACGCCCAACCTGCCATCACGATGGCCGCAATAAAATATCTTTATTTTCATTACATCTGTG
TGTTGGTTTTTTGTGTGAATCGATAGCGATAAGGATCCGCGTATGGTGCACTCTCAGTACAATCTGCTCT
GATGCCGCATAGTTAAGCCAGCCCCGACACCCGCCAACACCCGCTGACGCGCCCTGACGGGCTTGTCTGC
TCCCGGCATCCGCTTACAGACAAGCTGTGACCGTCTCCGGGAGCTGCATGTGTCAGAGGTTTTCACCGTC
ATCACCGAAACGCGCGAGACGAAAGGGCCTCGTGATACGCCTATTTTTATAGGTTAATGTCATGATAATA
ATGGTTTCTTAGACGTCAGGTGGCACTTTTCGGGGAAATGTGCGCGGAACCCCTATTTGTTTATTTTTCT
AAATACATTCAAATATGTATCCGCTCATGAGACAATAACCCTGATAAATGCTTCAATAATATTGAAAAAG
GAAGAGTATGAGTATTCAACATTTCCGTGTCGCCCTTATTCCCTTTTTTGCGGCATTTTGCCTTCCTGTT
TTTGCTCACCCAGAAACGCTGGTGAAAGTAAAAGATGCTGAAGATCAGTTGGGTGCACGAGTGGGTTACA
TCGAACTGGATCTCAACAGCGGTAAGATCCTTGAGAGTTTTCGCCCCGAAGAACGTTTTCCAATGATGAG
CACTTTTAAAGTTCTGCTATGTGGCGCGGTATTATCCCGTATTGACGCCGGGCAAGAGCAACTCGGTCGC
CGCATACACTATTCTCAGAATGACTTGGTTGAGTACTCACCAGTCACAGAAAAGCATCTTACGGATGGCA
TGACAGTAAGAGAATTATGCAGTGCTGCCATAACCATGAGTGATAACACTGCGGCCAACTTACTTCTGAC
AACGATCGGAGGACCGAAGGAGCTAACCGCTTTTTTGCACAACATGGGGGATCATGTAACTCGCCTTGAT
CGTTGGGAACCGGAGCTGAATGAAGCCATACCAAACGACGAGCGTGACACCACGATGCCTGTAGCAATGG
CAACAACGTTGCGCAAACTATTAACTGGCGAACTACTTACTCTAGCTTCCCGGCAACAATTAATAGACTG
GATGGAGGCGGATAAAGTTGCAGGACCACTTCTGCGCTCGGCCCTTCCGGCTGGCTGGTTTATTGCTGAT
AAATCTGGAGCCGGTGAGCGTGGGTCTCGCGGTATCATTGCAGCACTGGGGCCAGATGGTAAGCCCTCCC
GTATCGTAGTTATCTACACGACGGGGAGTCAGGCAACTATGGATGAACGAAATAGACAGATCGCTGAGAT
AGGTGCCTCACTGATTAAGCATTGGTAACTGTCAGACCAAGTTTACTCATATATACTTTAGATTGATTTA
AAACTTCATTTTTAATTTAAAAGGATCTAGGTGAAGATCCTTTTTGATAATCTCATGACCAAAATCCCTT
AACGTGAGTTTTCGTTCCACTGAGCGTCAGACCCCGTAGAAAAGATCAAAGGATCTTCTTGAGATCCTTT
TTTTCTGCGCGTAATCTGCTGCTTGCAAACAAAAAAACCACCGCTACCAGCGGTGGTTTGTTTGCCGGAT
CAAGAGCTACCAACTCTTTTTCCGAAGGTAACTGGCTTCAGCAGAGCGCAGATACCAAATACTGTTCTTC
TAGTGTAGCCGTAGTTAGGCCACCACTTCAAGAACTCTGTAGCACCGCCTACATACCTCGCTCTGCTAAT
CCTGTTACCAGTGGCTGCTGCCAGTGGCGATAAGTCGTGTCTTACCGGGTTGGACTCAAGACGATAGTTA
CCGGATAAGGCGCAGCGGTCGGGCTGAACGGGGGGTTCGTGCACACAGCCCAGCTTGGAGCGAACGACCT
ACACCGAACTGAGATACCTACAGCGTGAGCTATGAGAAAGCGCCACGCTTCCCGAAGGGAGAAAGGCGGA
CAGGTATCCGGTAAGCGGCAGGGTCGGAACAGGAGAGCGCACGAGGGAGCTTCCAGGGGGAAACGCCTGG
TATCTTTATAGTCCTGTCGGGTTTCGCCACCTCTGACTTGAGCGTCGATTTTTGTGATGCTCGTCAGGGG
GGCGGAGCCTATGGAAAAACGCCAGCAACGCGGCCTTTTTACGGTTCCTGGCCTTTTGCTGGCCTTTTGC
TCACATGGCTCGACAGATCT
Features (pLannotate 1.2.2; 20 found; start..end, strand, type, name):
    140..517     +  enhancer       CMV enhancer: human cytomegalovirus immediate early enhancer
    518..729     +  promoter       CMV promoter: human cytomegalovirus (CMV) immediate early promoter
    890..1022    +  intron         chimeric intron: chimera between introns from human β-globin and immunoglobulin heavy chain genes
   1067..1085    +  promoter       T7 promoter: promoter for bacteriophage T7 RNA polymerase
   1108..2361    +  CDS            Ap3m1: AP3M1_RAT - Experimental evidence at protein level: Swiss-Prot protein existence level 1. Part of the AP-3 complex, an adaptor-related complex which is not clathrin-associated. The complex is associated with the Golgi region as well as more peripheral structures. It facilitates the budding of vesicles from the Golgi membrane and may be directly involved in trafficking to lysosomes. In concert with the BLOC-1 complex, AP-3 is required to target cargos into vesicles assembled at cell bodies for delivery into neurites and nerve terminals (By similarity). From Rattus norvegicus (Rat).
   2392..2418    +  CDS            3xHA (fragment): three tandem HA epitope tags
   2496..2513    -  promoter       T3 promoter (fragment): promoter for bacteriophage T3 RNA polymerase
   2531..2652    -  polyA_signal   SV40 poly(A) signal: SV40 polyadenylation signal
   2675..2743    -  CDS            large T antigen (fragment): large T antigen from SV40 (simian virus 40)
   2767..2834    +  CDS            lacZα (fragment): LacZα fragment of β-galactosidase; lacZ fragment
   2838..3266    +  rep_origin     f1 ori (sequence partly withheld): f1 bacteriophage origin of replication; arrow indicates direction of (+) strand synthesis
   3294..3345    -  misc_feature   bom (fragment): basis of mobility region from pBR322
   3410..3767    +  promoter       SV40 promoter: SV40 enhancer and early promoter
   3818..4609    +  CDS            neo: KKA2_KLEPN - Also known as kan, nptII. Experimental evidence at protein level: Swiss-Prot protein existence level 1. Resistance to kanamycin, neomycin, paromomycin, ribostamycin, butirosin and gentamicin B. From Klebsiella pneumoniae.
   4676..4724    +  polyA_signal   poly(A) signal: synthetic polyadenylation signal
   4744..4798    -  misc_feature   bom (fragment): basis of mobility region from pBR322
   4900..4935    -  CDS            rop (fragment): Rop protein, which maintains plasmids at low copy number; rop
   5030..5134    +  promoter       AmpR promoter: bla
   5135..5995    +  CDS            AmpR: β-lactamase; bla; confers resistance to ampicillin, carbenicillin, and related antibiotics
   6166..6754    +  rep_origin     ori: high-copy-number ColE1/pMB1/pBR322/pUC origin of replication
