[The description below was written by a language model from this plasmid's Addgene catalogue record and pLannotate feature annotations shown in this document.]
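Description:
pCI-neo-μ3A-(HA)3 is a mammalian expression plasmid built on the pCI-neo backbone, about 6.8 kb in total, for producing an epitope-tagged form of the rat AP-3 μ3A subunit (Ap3m1). It is propagated in E. coli through a high-copy ColE1/pUC-type origin with ampicillin selection from the β-lactamase gene. An f1 origin is also present, which permits single-stranded DNA production. For selecting stably transfected mammalian cells, a separate cassette places the neomycin phosphotransferase gene under the SV40 enhancer/early promoter with a synthetic polyadenylation signal, conferring G418 resistance.

The expression unit consists of the human CMV immediate-early enhancer and promoter followed by a chimeric β-globin/immunoglobulin intron, which generally improves transcript processing and expression, and it ends with an SV40 polyadenylation signal. T7 and T3 phage promoter sequences flank the cloning region, the T3 element being annotated only as a fragment. The insert, cloned between EcoRI and NotI, encodes μ3A carrying a silent substitution in codon 225, joined through a linker to a C-terminal triple HA tag. According to the depositor notes, the tag was assembled in two steps: μ3A, linker and one HA copy were inserted first, and a double HA was then added through a SalI site that was destroyed in the process. The automated annotation marks only a fragment of the 3xHA element.

μ3A is the medium subunit of the AP-3 adaptor complex, which functions in vesicle budding and in cargo sorting toward lysosomes and, in neurons, toward neurites and nerve terminals. The plasmid allows μ3A to be expressed in mammalian cells and detected or immunoprecipitated through the HA tag. The associated study concerns polarized sorting of viral envelope glycoproteins in neurons.
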