Addgene plasmid #198179: pCI-neo-μ3A-(HA)3
Purpose: Expression of HA-tagged AP-3 μ3A in mammalian cells
Depositing lab: Juan Bonifacino. Depositing organization: National Institute of Child Health and Human Development (NICHD). Publication: Co-assembly of viral envelope glycoproteins regulates their polarized sorting in neurons. Mattera R, Farias GG, Mardones GA, Bonifacino JS. PLoS Pathog. 2014 May 15;10(5):e1004107. doi: 10.1371/journal.ppat.1004107. eCollection 2014 May. PubMed 24831812.
Backbone
  Vector backbone: pCI-neo
  Backbone size w/o insert (bp): 5474
  Total vector size (bp): 6836
  Vector type: Mammalian Expression
  Selectable markers: Neomycin (select with G418)
Growth in bacteria
  Bacterial resistance: Ampicillin, 100 μg/mL
  Growth temperature: 37°C
  Growth strain: DH5alpha
  Copy number: Unknown
Gene/Insert
  Gene/Insert name: AP-3 μ3A
  Species: R. norvegicus (rat)
  Insert size (bp): 1392
  Mutation: silent substitution in codon 225
  Promoter: CMV
  Tag / fusion protein: triple HA tag (C terminal on insert)
  Cloning method: Restriction Enzyme; 5′ cloning site EcoRI (not destroyed); 3′ cloning site NotI (not destroyed)
  Sequencing primers: 5′ pCI-neo forward: 5’ CTCTCCACAGGTGTCCACTCCCAGTTC; 3′ pCI-neo reverse: 5’ CACTGCATTCTAGTTGTGGTTTGTCCAAACTCATC
Terms and licenses: Academic/Nonprofit Terms; Industry Terms: Not Available to Industry
Depositor comments: μ3A + linker + HA tag subcloned between EcoRI and SalI sites; double HA tag subcloned between SalI and NotI sites (SalI site destroyed)
How to cite: pCI-neo-μ3A-(HA)3 was a gift from Juan Bonifacino (Addgene plasmid # 198179 ; http://n2t.net/addgene:198179 ; RRID:Addgene_198179)
