>Addgene plasmid #198179 | pCI-neo-μ3A-(HA)3 | depositor partial sequence | sequence record 390415 | Full insert sequence and in frame cloning confirmed by sequencing
AATACGACTCACTATAGGCTAGCCTCGAGAATTCGCCACCATGATCCACAGTCTATTTCTCATCAACTGT
TCTGGCGACATATTTCTAGAAAAACACTGGAAGAGCGTTGTAAGCCAATCTGTGTGTGACTATTTCTTTG
AAGCTCAGGAGAAAGCTGCTGATGTTGAAAATGTACCACCTGTCATTTCAACACCTCACCACTACCTCAT
TAGTATCTACCGGGATAAGCTCTTCTTTGTGTCTGTGATACAGACTGAAGTGCCACCTCTCTTTGTAATT
GAGTTTCTGCATCGAGTTGCTGACACTTTTCAGGACTACTTTGGTGAGTGTTCAGAGGCTGCAATTAAGG
ATAATGTGGTCATAGTGTATGAGCTCTTGGAAGAAATGTTAGACAATGGATTCCCACTGGCTACCGAATC
TAACATTCTGAAAGAACTGATTAAACCACCAACAATTCTACGTTCTGTCGTCAATTCTATTACAGGCAGT
AGTAATGTTGGGGACACGCTCCCCACTGGGCAGCTGTCCAACATCCCATGGCGTCGAGCAGGTGTAAAGT
ACACCAACAATGAAGCCTACTTTGATGTAGTCGAAGAGATAGATGCGATTATAGATAAATCAGGATCTAC
AGTCTTTGCAGAAATTCAAGGTGTCATTGATGCTTGCATTAAGCTGTCTGGAATGCCTGATCTCTCTCTC
TCTTTCATGAACCCCAGGCTTCTAGATGATGTCAGCTTCCACCCATGCATCCGGTTCAAACGCTGGGAAT
CTGAGAGAGTTTTGTCATTCATTCCTCCCGATGGAAATTTCCGACTCATATCATACCGCGTCAGCTCACA
AAATCTAGTGGCAATCCCAGTGTATGTGAAACATAATATCAGCTTTAAGGAAAACAGCTCTTGTGGTAGA
TTTGATATAACAATTGGACCAAAACAGAATATGGGAAAAACGATTGAAGGAATCACAGTGACTGTTCACA
TGCCAAAAGTTGTGCTGAATATGAACCTGACACCAACACAAGGCAGCTATACATTCGATCCAGTCACCAA
GGTACTAGCATGGGATGTGGGGAAAATTACTCCACAAAAGCTCCCAAGTCTTAAAGGACTGGTAAATTTA
CAGTCAGGAGCACCCAAGCCAGAAGAGAACCCAAACCTCAACATACAGTTCAAGATCCAGCAGCTTGCTA
TTTCAGGCTTAAAAGTGAACCGCTTGGACATGTATGGTGAGAAGTATAAGCCATTTAAAGGAGTCAAGTA
TATCACAAAGGCCGGAAAGTTCCAAGTGAGGACAGGATCTGGTTCGGGAGGCTCTGGATCAGGTTACCCA
TACGATGTTCCAGATTACGCTCTCGACTATCCCTATGACGTCCCGGACTATGCCGGCTACCCTTACGACG
TTCCAGATTACGCTTGAGCGGCCGCTTCCCTTTAGTGA
